Addgene plasmid #123051: pWS939
Purpose: Pheromone responsive transcription factor
Depositing lab: Tom Ellis. Depositing organization: Imperial College London. Publication: Engineering a Model Cell for Rational Tuning of GPCR Signaling. Shaw WM, Yamauchi H, Mead J, Gowers GF, Bell DJ, Oling D, Larsson N, Wigglesworth M, Ladds G, Ellis T. Cell. 2019 Apr 18;177(3):782-796.e27. doi: 10.1016/j.cell.2019.02.023. Epub 2019 Apr 4. PubMed 30955892.
Backbone
  Vector backbone: pYTK001
  Vector type: Yeast Expression
Growth in bacteria
  Bacterial resistance: Chloramphenicol, 25 μg/mL
  Growth temperature: 37°C
  Growth strain: NEB Turbo Competent E. coli
  Copy number: High Copy
Gene/Insert
  Gene/Insert name: Ste12 [3]
  Species: S. cerevisiae (budding yeast)
  Cloning method: Gateway Cloning
Terms and licenses: Academic/Nonprofit Terms; Industry Terms: Not Available to Industry
Depositor comments: Please visit https://www.biorxiv.org/content/10.1101/390559v1 for bioRxiv preprint.
How to cite: pWS939 was a gift from Tom Ellis (Addgene plasmid # 123051 ; http://n2t.net/addgene:123051 ; RRID:Addgene_123051)
