[The description below was written by a language model from this plasmid's Addgene catalogue record and pLannotate feature annotations shown in this document.]
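Description:
pWS939 is a small (about 3.7 kb) part-storage plasmid built on pYTK001, the entry vector of the yeast MoClo toolkit. It carries the coding sequence of the Saccharomyces cerevisiae transcription factor Ste12. The plasmid is maintained in E. coli through a high-copy ColE1/pUC-type origin. Selection is with chloramphenicol, conferred by a cat gene driven by its own promoter and followed by a minimal lambda t0 terminator. The annotated features include no yeast origin, centromere, auxotrophic marker, yeast promoter or yeast terminator. Although the vector type is catalogued as yeast expression, the plasmid as recorded looks like a source of a coding part rather than a stand-alone expression construct. The "[3]" in the insert name probably denotes the toolkit's type 3 (coding sequence) position, though the record does not explain it. The cloning method is listed as Gateway, but no att recombination sites appear in the feature table.

The STE12 open reading frame takes up roughly 2.1 kb and is the only payload; no tags, reporters or fusions are annotated. Ste12 binds pheromone response elements upstream of a-, alpha- and haploid-specific genes. It acts as the transcriptional output of the yeast mating pathway and also has a role in pseudohyphal growth in diploids. The stated purpose, a pheromone-responsive transcription factor, and the associated work on tuning GPCR signalling in an engineered yeast cell suggest how the part is used. It would be combined with chosen promoters and terminators in downstream assemblies, so that the level of Ste12 linking receptor activation to gene expression can be set or varied.
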