Features (pLannotate 1.2.2; 5 found; start..end, strand, type, name):
     13..2076    +  CDS            STE12: STE12_YEAST - Experimental evidence at protein level: Swiss-Prot protein existence level 1. Binds to the DNA sequence mediating pheromone induction (called the pheromone response element = PRE) which is found in the upstream control region of several a-, alpha- and haploid-specific genes. Involved in mating of haploids and in pseudohyphae formation in diploids. From Saccharomyces cerevisiae (strain ATCC 204508 / S288c) (Baker's yeast).
   2096..2130    -  terminator     lambda t0 terminator: minimal transcription terminator from phage lambda (Scholtissek and Grosse, 1987)
   2204..2860    -  CDS            cat: CAT_ECOLX - Experimental evidence at protein level: Swiss-Prot protein existence level 1. This enzyme is an effector of chloramphenicol resistance in bacteria. From Escherichia coli. This protein is used as a marker in many commonly used cloning vectors, such as pACYC184.
   2861..2958    -  promoter       cat promoter: promoter of the E. coli cat gene encoding chloramphenicol acetyltransferase
   3042..3630    +  rep_origin     ori: high-copy-number ColE1/pMB1/pBR322/pUC origin of replication
>Addgene plasmid #123051 | pWS939 | addgene full sequence | sequence record 240689 | Addgene NGS Result
AGTCGGTCTCATATGAAAGTCCAAATAACCAATAGTAGAACAGAGGAAATCTTAAAAGTTCAAGCTAATA
ATGAAAACGATGAAGTCAGTAAAGCTACTCCGGGCGAAGTTGAAGAATCGCTAAGGTTAATCGGCGATCT
AAAATTCTTTTTAGCCACAGCGCCGGTAAATTGGCAAGAAAACCAAATTATAAGGCGATACTATCTGAAT
AGTGGACAAGGCTTTGTCTCTTGTGTATTTTGGAACAATCTATACTATATTACAGGTACTGATATTGTCA
AATGTTGTCTTTACAGAATGCAAAAGTTTGGGAGAGAAGTAGTTCAAAAGAAAAAATTTGAAGAGGGTAT
TTTTTCAGATTTAAGAAATCTCAAATGTGGTATAGATGCAACTTTAGAACAACCAAAGTCCGAATTTTTG
TCGTTTCTATTCAGAAATATGTGTCTGAAAACCCAAAAAAAGCAGAAAGTATTTTTTTGGTTCAGTGTAG
CACATGATAAGTTGTTTGCGGATGCGTTGGAAAGAGATTTAAAAAGAGAAAGTTTGAATCAGCCTTCAAC
GACTAAGCCCGTTAATGAGCCCGCCTTATCTTTTTCATATGATTCCTCATCTGATAAGCCTCTCTACGAT
CAGTTACTTCAACATTTAGATTCTAGAAGGCCATCTAGTACAACAAAATCAGATAATTCGCCTCCAAAAT
TAGAAAGCGAGAATTTTAAGGATAATGAGTTGGTAACAGTAACTAATCAGCCGCTTTTAGGCGTTGGCCT
CATGGATGACGATGCGCCAGAATCCCCCTCTCAAATTAATGATTTTATTCCTCAGAAATTGATTATAGAA
CCCAATACTCTCGAATTGAATGGTCTAACAGAAGAAACGCCTCATGACTTACCCAAGAATACCGCTAAGG
GCAGAGATGAAGAAGATTTTCCTCTCGACTATTTTCCTGTATCTGTTGAATACCCTACGGAGGAAAATGC
GTTTGATCCGTTCCCTCCACAGGCTTTTACGCCAGCTGCCCCTTCCATGCCTATTTCCTATGATAACGTG
AATGAAAGGGATTCTATGCCCGTTAATTCTCTTCTTAATAGATACCCCTATCAGTTATCAGTGGCACCCA
CTTTCCCAGTGCCACCATCATCATCGAGGCAACATTTTATGACAAATCGGGATTTTTATTCATCTAACAA
TAACAAGGAAAAATTGGTATCTCCTAGCGACCCTACCAGCTACATGAAGTATGACGAACCAGTTATGGAT
TTTGATGAATCTCGGCCAAATGAAAACTGTACAAATGCAAAATCTCACAACTCTGGCCAGCAAACTAAAC
AACACCAATTATATTCTAACAACTTCCAGCAATCTTACCCAAACGGAATGGTTCCAGGATACTACCCAAA
AATGCCGTATAATCCCATGGGGGGGGATCCTCTACTCGATCAAGCCTTTTATGGCGCGGACGATTTTTTC
TTTCCACCAGAAGGATGTGATAACAATATGCTGTATCCACAAACTGCAACTTCATGGAATGTTTTGCCCC
CTCAAGCTATGCAACCAGCTCCAACCTATGTTGGGAGGCCATACACACCGAATTATAGATCGACACCAGG
TTCCGCGATGTTCCCATACATGCAAAGTTCAAATTCCATGCAGTGGAACACTGCTGTTTCACCTTATAGT
TCGAGAGCACCATCTACAACTGCTAAAAACTATCCTCCTAGCACATTTTATTCTCAAAATATAAATCAAT
ACCCACGGCGAAGAACTGTGGGAATGAAGTCATCACAAGGAAATGTTCCAACAGGTAATAAACAATCTGT
GGGCAAGTCTGCAAAAATTTCAAAGCCTCTACATATTAAGACAAGTGCTTATCAGAAGCAATACAAAATC
AACTTGGAAACGAAAGCCAGGCCAAGTGCTGGTGACGAAGATTCTGCTCATCCTGATAAGAACAAAGAAA
TTTCGATGCCTACTCCGGATTCCAATACTTTGGTGGTCCAGTCAGAAGAAGGTGGAGCTCATTCACTTGA
GGTAGATACCAATCGAAGGTCCGATAAAAACCTTCCAGATGCAACCGGATCCTGAGACCAGACCAATAAA
AAACGCCCGGCGGCAACCGAGCGTTCTGAACAAATCCAGATGGAGTTCTGAGGTCATTACTGGATCTATC
AACAGGAGTCCAAGCGAGCTCGATATCAAATTACGCCCCGCCCTGCCACTCATCGCAGTACTGTTGTAAT
TCATTAAGCATTCTGCCGACATGGAAGCCATCACAAACGGCATGATGAACCTGAATCGCCAGCGGCATCA
GCACCTTGTCGCCTTGCGTATAATATTTGCCCATGGTGAAAACGGGGGCGAAGAAGTTGTCCATATTGGC
CACGTTTAAATCAAAACTGGTGAAACTCACCCAGGGATTGGCTGAAACGAAAAACATATTCTCAATAAAC
CCTTTAGGGAAATAGGCCAGGTTTTCACCGTAACACGCCACATCTTGCGAATATATGTGTAGAAACTGCC
GGAAATCGTCGTGGTATTCACTCCAGAGCGATGAAAACGTTTCAGTTTGCTCATGGAAAACGGTGTAACA
AGGGTGAACACTATCCCATATCACCAGCTCACCGTCTTTCATTGCCATACGAAATTCCGGATGAGCATTC
ATCAGGCGGGCAAGAATGTGAATAAAGGCCGGATAAAACTTGTGCTTATTTTTCTTTACGGTCTTTAAAA
AGGCCGTAATATCCAGCTGAACGGTCTGGTTATAGGTACATTGAGCAACTGACTGAAATGCCTCAAAATG
TTCTTTACGATGCCATTGGGATATATCAACGGTGGTATATCCAGTGATTTTTTTCTCCATTTTAGCTTCC
TTAGCTCCTGAAAATCTCGATAACTCAAAAAATACGCCCGGTAGTGATCTTATTTCATTATGGTGAAAGT
TGGAACCTCTTACGTGCCCGATCAATCATGACCAAAATCCCTTAACGTGAGTTTTCGTTCCACTGAGCGT
CAGACCCCGTAGAAAAGATCAAAGGATCTTCTTGAGATCCTTTTTTTCTGCGCGTAATCTGCTGCTTGCA
AACAAAAAAACCACCGCTACCAGCGGTGGTTTGTTTGCCGGATCAAGAGCTACCAACTCTTTTTCCGAAG
GTAACTGGCTTCAGCAGAGCGCAGATACCAAATACTGTTCTTCTAGTGTAGCCGTAGTTAGGCCACCACT
TCAAGAACTCTGTAGCACCGCCTACATACCTCGCTCTGCTAATCCTGTTACCAGTGGCTGCTGCCAGTGG
CGATAAGTCGTGTCTTACCGGGTTGGACTCAAGACGATAGTTACCGGATAAGGCGCAGCGGTCGGGCTGA
ACGGGGGGTTCGTGCACACAGCCCAGCTTGGAGCGAACGACCTACACCGAACTGAGATACCTACAGCGTG
AGCTATGAGAAAGCGCCACGCTTCCCGAAGGGAGAAAGGCGGACAGGTATCCGGTAAGCGGCAGGGTCGG
AACAGGAGAGCGCACGAGGGAGCTTCCAGGGGGAAACGCCTGGTATCTTTATAGTCCTGTCGGGTTTCGC
CACCTCTGACTTGAGCGTCGATTTTTGTGATGCTCGTCAGGGGGGCGGAGCCTATGGAAAAACGCCAGCA
ACGCGGCCTTTTTACGGTTCCTGGCCTTTTGCTGGCCTTTTGCTCACATGTTCTTTCCTGCGTTATCCCC
TGATTCTGTGGATAACCGT
